>Addgene plasmid #215413 | NfPolyA_pET21b | addgene full sequence | sequence record 425825 | Addgene NGS Result
GATGTGGCAGAATACGCTGCTCATGATGCAACGGGTCTGGCAGAACTGATTCGTGAGGGTCAGGTTAGCG
CGGCTGAAGTATGGACAGCAGCTGCGACAGCACTTGATGCAGTAGAGCCTGAACTGGCCGCGGTCGCCGG
GGAGCGCTTCGACAAACCGCTGGATTATGATGAGAGTGGGCCATTCGCGGGTGTACCTTTTGCCCTGAAA
GATCTGATTGCACACGCAGGGGGAGTCCCAAGTCGTTCTGGCTCTCGCCTCTTTGGCGCCGGCGTGGCTC
ATCCTGAAGATACGCACTTGGTCGCCCGTTTTAGACGTGCTGGGCTGGCAATCGGCGCGATCACTAGATC
TCCAGAATTTGGATTCAATGCGACTACAGAAGCCATCGCCTACGGGGGACCGTCACGCAATCCGTGGGCG
ACCGACCGCTCTCCAGGCGGTAGTTCTGGCGCCAGCGCTGCGCTGGTTGCCTCCGGAGCGCTGCCCATGG
CCCATGCCAACGATGGGGGTGGTTCTATTCGAATTCCGGCTGCCGCATGTGGAGCGGTTGGGCTCAAGCC
TTCTCGTGGACGTACAACTCCGGGGCCCGATTTCGCAGATCCGCTGTTGGGTCTCGGCATTGAGTTCGCA
GTGACCCGCACGGTTAGAGACTGTGCGCGGTTATTAGATGCTGTGCATGGTGCTGAACCGGGTGATCGGT
ATTTGTTGCCGGGCCCGGTAAGAAGTTATGCCGAGCATGCCGCCGCAGGTTCCCGGCCCCTGCGGATTGC
TGTTACTACTACGCCTATGGACGCAGGCAGAGCCGTGGACCCGGAGTGCGTTGCTGCCGTCAATCGAGTT
GCAGAGCGGTTAGCAGAATTAGGCCACGTTGTAGAGGAAGCGGCCCCTGAATTGGATGTCGCTGCCTTTG
ACAAAGCCAACCTGGACGCATGGTGCTCATTCCTGGCGGATGCGGTCTTAGGTGCTAGTGCACAGTTAGG
AGTCCAGCCTAGTCGCGAATACTTGGAGGCCACTACATTGGCGTGCGTGGAATATGGCAAAACGCTTTCG
GCGTTTGACATCTTTACAGCGGACCGTGTCTTCAACCAGACCACACGTGCTGTTGCCGGGTTTTTGACCC
GTTATGACGTGCTCCTGACTCCTACAACAAGTGCACCGCCCATTCCACTTGGACATTTAGACGCAGACGA
CGCGAGCCTTAGTGCCCGCGAATGGTATGATCGTATCTTCGATTACGGAAGCTTTACTGCACTGTTTAAT
GTTACCGGCATGCCTGCTATTTCTCTGCCTCTTGCAGAAAGCACAGCGGGGCTGCCTATCGGGATTCAAT
TTGCCGGCCGATACGGCGATGAGGCAACATTGCTGGCATTGGCTGGAGATTTAGAACGAGCAATGCCATG
GGCTGATCGCCGCCCTGCGGTGCACGTTGGCCGTCTCGAGCACCACCACCACCACCACTGAGATCCGGCT
GCTAACAAAGCCCGAAAGGAAGCTGAGTTGGCTGCTGCCACCGCTGAGCAATAACTAGCATAACCCCTTG
GGGCCTCTAAACGGGTCTTGAGGGGTTTTTTGCTGAAAGGAGGAACTATATCCGGATTGGCGAATGGG
[124 nt withheld, positions 1609-1732]
C
[91 nt withheld, positions 1734-1824]
A
[49 nt withheld, positions 1826-1874]
CCTTTGACGTTGGAGTCCACGTTCTTT
[37 nt withheld, positions 1902-1938]
ACCCTATCTCGGTCTATTCTTTTGATTTATAAGGGATTTTGCCGATTTCGGCCTATTGGTTAAAAAATGA
GCTGATTTAACAAAAATTTAACGCGAATTTTAACAAAATATTAACGCTTACAATTTAGGTGGCACTTTTC
GGGGAAATGTGCGCGGAACCCCTATTTGTTTATTTTTCTAAATACATTCAAATATGTATCCGCTCATGAG
ACAATAACCCTGATAAATGCTTCAATAATATTGAAAAAGGAAGAGTATGAGTATTCAACATTTCCGTGTC
GCCCTTATTCCCTTTTTTGCGGCATTTTGCCTTCCTGTTTTTGCTCACCCAGAAACGCTGGTGAAAGTAA
AAGATGCTGAAGATCAGTTGGGTGCACGAGTGGGTTACATCGAACTGGATCTCAACAGCGGTAAGATCCT
TGAGAGTTTTCGCCCCGAAGAACGTTTTCCAATGATGAGCACTTTTAAAGTTCTGCTATGTGGCGCGGTA
TTATCCCGTATTGACGCCGGGCAAGAGCAACTCGGTCGCCGCATACACTATTCTCAGAATGACTTGGTTG
AGTACTCACCAGTCACAGAAAAGCATCTTACGGATGGCATGACAGTAAGAGAATTATGCAGTGCTGCCAT
AACCATGAGTGATAACACTGCGGCCAACTTACTTCTGACAACGATCGGAGGACCGAAGGAGCTAACCGCT
TTTTTGCACAACATGGGGGATCATGTAACTCGCCTTGATCGTTGGGAACCGGAGCTGAATGAAGCCATAC
CAAACGACGAGCGTGACACCACGATGCCTGCAGCAATGGCAACAACGTTGCGCAAACTATTAACTGGCGA
ACTACTTACTCTAGCTTCCCGGCAACAATTAATAGACTGGATGGAGGCGGATAAAGTTGCAGGACCACTT
CTGCGCTCGGCCCTTCCGGCTGGCTGGTTTATTGCTGATAAATCTGGAGCCGGTGAGCGTGGGTCTCGCG
GTATCATTGCAGCACTGGGGCCAGATGGTAAGCCCTCCCGTATCGTAGTTATCTACACGACGGGGAGTCA
GGCAACTATGGATGAACGAAATAGACAGATCGCTGAGATAGGTGCCTCACTGATTAAGCATTGGTAACTG
TCAGACCAAGTTTACTCATATATACTTTAGATTGATTTAAAACTTCATTTTTAATTTAAAAGGATCTAGG
TGAAGATCCTTTTTGATAATCTCATGACCAAAATCCCTTAACGTGAGTTTTCGTTCCACTGAGCGTCAGA
CCCCGTAGAAAAGATCAAAGGATCTTCTTGAGATCCTTTTTTTCTGCGCGTAATCTGCTGCTTGCAAACA
AAAAAACCACCGCTACCAGCGGTGGTTTGTTTGCCGGATCAAGAGCTACCAACTCTTTTTCCGAAGGTAA
CTGGCTTCAGCAGAGCGCAGATACCAAATACTGTCCTTCTAGTGTAGCCGTAGTTAGGCCACCACTTCAA
GAACTCTGTAGCACCGCCTACATACCTCGCTCTGCTAATCCTGTTACCAGTGGCTGCTGCCAGTGGCGAT
AAGTCGTGTCTTACCGGGTTGGACTCAAGACGATAGTTACCGGATAAGGCGCAGCGGTCGGGCTGAACGG
GGGGTTCGTGCACACAGCCCAGCTTGGAGCGAACGACCTACACCGAACTGAGATACCTACAGCGTGAGCT
ATGAGAAAGCGCCACGCTTCCCGAAGGGAGAAAGGCGGACAGGTATCCGGTAAGCGGCAGGGTCGGAACA
GGAGAGCGCACGAGGGAGCTTCCAGGGGGAAACGCCTGGTATCTTTATAGTCCTGTCGGGTTTCGCCACC
TCTGACTTGAGCGTCGATTTTTGTGATGCTCGTCAGGGGGGCGGAGCCTATGGAAAAACGCCAGCAACGC
GGCCTTTTTACGGTTCCTGGCCTTTTGCTGGCCTTTTGCTCACATGTTCTTTCCTGCGTTATCCCCTGAT
TCTGTGGATAACCGTATTACCGCCTTTGAGTGAGCTGATACCGCTCGCCGCAGCCGAACGACCGAGCGCA
GCGAGTCAGTGAGCGAGGAAGCGGAAGAGCGCCTGATGCGGTATTTTCTCCTTACGCATCTGTGCGGTAT
TTCACACCGCAATGGTGCACTCTCAGTACAATCTGCTCTGATGCCGCATAGTTAAGCCAGTATACACTCC
GCTATCGCTACGTGACTGGGTCATGGCTGCGCCCCGACACCCGCCAACACCCGCTGACGCGCCCTGACGG
GCTTGTCTGCTCCCGGCATCCGCTTACAGACAAGCTGTGACCGTCTCCGGGAGCTGCATGTGTCAGAGGT
TTTCACCGTCATCACCGAAACGCGCGAGGCAGCTGCGGTAAAGCTCATCAGCGTGGTCGTGAAGCGATTC
ACAGATGTCTGCCTGTTCATCCGCGTCCAGCTCGTTGAGTTTCTCCAGAAGCGTTAATGTCTGGCTTCTG
ATAAAGCGGGCCATGTTAAGGGCGGTTTTTTCCTGTTTGGTCACTGATGCCTCCGTGTAAGGGGGATTTC
TGTTCATGGGGGTAATGATACCGATGAAACGAGAGAGGATGCTCACGATACGGGTTACTGATGATGAACA
TGCCCGGTTACTGGAACGTTGTGAGGGTAAACAACTGGCGGTATGGATGCGGCGGGACCAGAGAAAAATC
ACTCAGGGTCAATGCCAGCGCTTCGTTAATACAGATGTAGGTGTTCCACAGGGTAGCCAGCAGCATCCTG
CGATGCAGATCCGGAACATAATGGTGCAGGGCGCTGACTTCCGCGTTTCCAGACTTTACGAAACACGGAA
ACCGAAGACCATTCATGTTGTTGCTCAGGTCGCAGACGTTTTGCAGCAGCAGTCGCTTCACGTTCGCTCG
CGTATCGGTGATTCATTCTGCTAACCAGTAAGGCAACCCCGCCAGCCTAGCCGGGTCCTCAACGACAGGA
GCACGATCATGCGCACCCGTGGGGCCGCCATGCCGGCGATAATGGCCTGCTTCTCGCCGAAACGTTTGGT
GGCGGGACCAGTGACGAAGGCTTGAGCGAGGGCGTGCAAGATTCCGAATACCGCAAGCGACAGGCCGATC
ATCGTCGCGCTCCAGCGAAAGCGGTCCTCGCCGAAAATGACCCAGAGCGCTGCCGGCACCTGTCCTACGA
GTTGCATGATAAAGAAGACAGTCATAAGTGCGGCGACGATAGTCATGCCCCGCGCCCACCGGAAGGAGCT
GACTGGGTTGAAGGCTCTCAAGGGCATCGGTCGAGATCCCGGTGCCTAATGAGTGAGCTAACTTACATTA
ATTGCGTTGCGCTCACTGCCCGCTTTCCAGTCGGGAAACCTGTCGTGCCAGCTGCATTAATGAATCGGCC
AACGCGCGGGGAGAGGCGGTTTGCGTATTGGGCGCCAGGGTGGTTTTTCTTTTCACCAGTGAGACGGGCA
ACAGCTGATTGCCCTTCACCGCCTGGCCCTGAGAGAGTTGCAGCAAGCGGTCCACGCTGGTTTGCCCCAG
CAGGCGAAAATCCTGTTTGATGGTGGTTAACGGCGGGATATAACATGAGCTGTCTTCGGTATCGTCGTAT
CCCACTACCGAGATATCCGCACCAACGCGCAGCCCGGACTCGGTAATGGCGCGCATTGCGCCCAGCGCCA
TCTGATCGTTGGCAACCAGCATCGCAGTGGGAACGATGCCCTCATTCAGCATTTGCATGGTTTGTTGAAA
ACCGGACATGGCACTCCAGTCGCCTTCCCGTTCCGCTATCGGCTGAATTTGATTGCGAGTGAGATATTTA
TGCCAGCCAGCCAGACGCAGACGCGCCGAGACAGAACTTAATGGGCCCGCTAACAGCGCGATTTGCTGGT
GACCCAATGCGACCAGATGCTCCACGCCCAGTCGCGTACCGTCTTCATGGGAGAAAATAATACTGTTGAT
GGGTGTCTGGTCAGAGACATCAAGAAATAACGCCGGAACATTAGTGCAGGCAGCTTCCACAGCAATGGCA
TCCTGGTCATCCAGCGGATAGTTAATGATCAGCCCACTGACGCGTTGCGCGAGAAGATTGTGCACCGCCG
CTTTACAGGCTTCGACGCCGCTTCGTTCTACCATCGACACCACCACGCTGGCACCCAGTTGATCGGCGCG
AGATTTAATCGCCGCGACAATTTGCGACGGCGCGTGCAGGGCCAGACTGGAGGTGGCAACGCCAATCAGC
AACGACTGTTTGCCCGCCAGTTGTTGTGCCACGCGGTTGGGAATGTAATTCAGCTCCGCCATCGCCGCTT
CCACTTTTTCCCGCGTTTTCGCAGAAACGTGGCTGGCCTGGTTCACCACGCGGGAAACGGTCTGATAAGA
GACACCGGCATACTCTGCGACATCGTATAACGTTACTGGTTTCACATTCACCACCCTGAATTGACTCTCT
TCCGGGCGCTATCATGCCATACCGCGAAAGGTTTTGCGCCATTCGATGGTGTCCGGGATCTCGACGCTCT
CCCTTATGCGACTCCTGCATTAGGAAGCAGCCCAGTAGTAGGTTGAGGCCGTTGAGCACCGCCGCCGCAA
GGAATGGTGCATGCAAGGAGATGGCGCCCAACAGTCCCCCGGCCACGGGGCCTGCCACCATACCCACGCC
GAAACAAGCGCTCATGAGCCCGAAGTGGCGAGCCCGATCTTCCCCATCGGTGATGTCGGCGATATAGGCG
CCAGCAACCGCACCTGTGGCGCCGGTGATGCCGGCCACGATGCGTCCGGCGTAGAGGATCGAGATCTCGA
TCCCGCGAAATTAATACGACTCACTATAGGGGAATTGTGAGCGGATAACAATTCCCCTCTAGAAATAATT
TTGTTTAACTTTAAGAAGGAGATATACATATG
Features (pLannotate 1.2.2; 20 found; start..end, strand, type, name):
    397..573     +  CDS            Faah (fragment): FAAH1_RAT - Also known as Faah1. Experimental evidence at protein level: Swiss-Prot protein existence level 1. Catalyzes the hydrolysis of endogenous amidated lipids like the sleep-inducing lipid oleamide ((9Z)-octadecenamide), the endocannabinoid anandamide (N-(5Z,8Z,11Z,14Z-eicosatetraenoyl)- ethanolamine), as well as other fatty amides, to their corresponding fatty acids, thereby regulating the signaling functions of these molecules (PubMed:9122178, PubMed:9299394, PubMed:9790682, PubMed:10526230, PubMed:11128635, PubMed:15533037, PubMed:17649977). Hydrolyzes polyunsaturated substrate anand
   1441..1458    +  CDS            9xHis (fragment): 9xHis affinity tag
   1468..1517    +  CDS            SET1 (fragment): solubility-enhancement tag derived from T7 phage gene 10B
   1525..1572    +  terminator     T7 terminator: transcription terminator for bacteriophage T7 RNA polymerase
   1609..2037    +  rep_origin     f1 ori (sequence partly withheld): f1 bacteriophage origin of replication; arrow indicates direction of (+) strand synthesis
   2090..2194    +  promoter       AmpR promoter: bla
   2195..3055    +  CDS            AmpR: β-lactamase; bla; confers resistance to ampicillin, carbenicillin, and related antibiotics
   3226..3814    +  rep_origin     ori: high-copy-number ColE1/pMB1/pBR322/pUC origin of replication
   4000..4139    -  misc_feature   bom: basis of mobility region from pBR322
   4241..4432    -  CDS            rop: Rop protein, which maintains plasmids at low copy number; rop
   4449..4829    +  CDS            YPB1_ECOLX: Protein predicted: Swiss-Prot protein existence level 4. From Escherichia coli.
   4901..5192    -  CDS            TcR (fragment): tetracycline efflux protein; tet; confers resistance to tetracycline
   5207..5228    -  protein_bind   CAP binding site: CAP binding activates transcription in the presence of cAMP. E. coli catabolite activator protein
   5241..6323    -  CDS            lacI: lac repressor; lacI; The lac repressor binds to the lac operator to inhibit transcription in E. coli. This inhibition can be relieved by adding lactose or isopropyl-β-D-thiogalactopyranoside (IPTG).
   6324..6401    -  promoter       lacI promoter: lacI
   6409..6688    -  CDS            TcR (fragment): tetracycline efflux protein; tet; confers resistance to tetracycline
   6710..6728    +  promoter       T7 promoter: promoter for bacteriophage T7 RNA polymerase
   6729..6753    +  protein_bind   lac operator: The lac repressor binds to the lac operator to inhibit transcription in E. coli. This inhibition can be relieved by adding lactose or isopropyl-β-D-thiogalactopyranoside (IPTG). lac repressor encoded by lacI
   6768..6790    +  RBS            RBS: efficient ribosome binding site from bacteriophage T7 gene 10 (Olins and Rangwala, 1989)
   6798..81      +  CDS            ARYC_NOCGL (across the origin): Experimental evidence at protein level: Swiss-Prot protein existence level 1. From Nocardia globerula.
