[The description below was written by a language model from this plasmid's Addgene catalogue record and pLannotate feature annotations shown in this document.]
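Description:
NfPolyA_pET21b is a bacterial expression plasmid built on the pET21b backbone, carrying a synthetic gene for NfPolyA, an amidase (polyamidase) from Nocardia farcinica that has been codon optimized for E. coli. The sequenced record is 6,800 nt. The plasmid replicates from a ColE1/pMB1-type origin accompanied by the pBR322 bom region and the rop gene. The catalogue lists it as high copy, although rop normally moderates copy number. It is selected with ampicillin through the bla (AmpR) gene and its own promoter. An f1 phage origin is also present, along with short leftover fragments of the pBR322 tetracycline resistance gene that are backbone remnants and not functional markers.

Expression follows the standard pET arrangement. A T7 promoter is immediately followed by a lac operator and the strong T7 gene 10 ribosome binding site, with a T7 terminator downstream. The plasmid-borne lacI gene supplies the repressor, so transcription needs a host providing T7 RNA polymerase and is induced with IPTG. The open reading frame begins just after the RBS and spans the numbering origin of the circular record. The automated annotation does not label it as NfPolyA. Instead it picks up partial homology hits to a Nocardia globerula amidase and to rat fatty acid amide hydrolase, which is consistent with an amidase-family enzyme. An 18 nt histidine-tag match at the 3′ end indicates a C-terminal hexahistidine tag for affinity purification. The short "SET1" hit between the tag and terminator is probably backbone sequence and not a deliberate fusion.

The associated work concerns screening and characterizing enzymes for nylon-6 depolymerization, so the construct is suited to recombinant production and purification of this amidase for polyamide hydrolysis studies.
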