Addgene plasmid #215413: NfPolyA_pET21b
Purpose: Expression construct for NfPolyA gene, codon optimized for expression in E. coli
Depositing lab: Gregg Beckham. Depositing organization: National Laboratory of the Rockies (NLR). Publication: Natural diversity screening, assay development, and characterization of nylon-6 enzymatic depolymerization. Bell EL, Rosetto G, Ingraham MA, Ramirez KJ, Lincoln C, Clarke RW, Gado JE, Lilly JL, Kucharzyk KH, Erickson E, Beckham GT. Nat Commun. 2024 Feb 9;15(1):1217. doi: 10.1038/s41467-024-45523-5. PubMed 38336849.
Backbone
  Vector backbone: pET21b
  Vector type: Bacterial Expression
Growth in bacteria
  Bacterial resistance: Ampicillin, 100 μg/mL
  Growth temperature: 37°C
  Growth strain: DH5alpha
  Copy number: High Copy
Gene/Insert
  Gene/Insert name: NfPolyA (alt name: Amidase from Nocardia farcinica)
  Species: Nocardia farcinica
  Cloning method: Gene Synthesis
Resource information
  A portion of this plasmid was derived from a plasmid made by: Gene from amidase described in Guo, Y., Chen, S., Su, L., Wu, J. & Chen, J. Cloning, expression, and characterization of polyamidase from Nocardia farcinica and its application to polyamide modification. Biotechnol. Bioprocess Eng. 18, 1067-1075 (2013).
Terms and licenses: Academic/Nonprofit Terms; Industry Terms: Not Available to Industry
How to cite: NfPolyA_pET21b was a gift from Gregg Beckham (Addgene plasmid # 215413 ; http://n2t.net/addgene:215413 ; RRID:Addgene_215413)
